Addgene plasmid #49188: pBSFI-myr-akt-K179M
Purpose: cDNA of Akt1 with myristyolation signal and point mutation from K to M at position 179 in cloning vector
Depositing lab: Peter Vogt. Depositing organization: Scripps California (The Scripps Research Institute). Publication: The akt kinase: molecular determinants of oncogenicity. Aoki M, Batista O, Bellacosa A, Tsichlis P, Vogt PK. Proc Natl Acad Sci U S A. 1998 Dec 8;95(25):14950-5. 10.1073/pnas.95.25.14950 PubMed 9843996.
Backbone
  Vector backbone: pBSFI
  Backbone size w/o insert (bp): 3000
  Total vector size (bp): 4500
  Modifications to backbone: pBSFI is based on pBluescript SK, with a different MCS inserted between SacI and KpnI
  Vector type: Adaptor Plasmid
Growth in bacteria
  Bacterial resistance: Ampicillin, 100 μg/mL
  Growth temperature: 37°C
  Growth strain: DH5alpha
  Copy number: High Copy
Gene/Insert
  Gene/Insert name: Akt1 (alt name: Akt)
  Species: M. musculus (mouse)
  Insert size (bp): 1500
  Mutation: K179M
  GenBank ID: NM_009652.3
  Entrez Gene: Akt1 (a.k.a. Akt, LTR-akt, PKB, PKB/Akt, PKBalpha, Rac)
  Promoter: T7
  Tag / fusion protein: myristolation signal (N terminal on insert); HA tag (C terminal on insert)
  Cloning method: Restriction Enzyme; 5′ cloning site BamHI (destroyed during cloning); 3′ cloning site EcoRI (not destroyed)
  Sequencing primers: 5′ T3; 3′ T7
Terms and licenses: Academic/Nonprofit Terms; Industry Terms: Not Available to Industry
How to cite: pBSFI-myr-akt-K179M was a gift from Peter Vogt (Addgene plasmid # 49188 ; http://n2t.net/addgene:49188 ; RRID:Addgene_49188)
