[The description below was written by a language model from this plasmid's Addgene catalogue record and pLannotate feature annotations shown in this document.]
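Description:
pBSFI-myr-akt-K179M is a small, high-copy bacterial cloning ("adaptor") plasmid of about 4.5 kb that carries a modified mouse Akt1 cDNA. Its backbone, pBSFI, is a pBluescript SK derivative in which a different multiple cloning site was placed between SacI and KpnI. The feature table shows the usual pBluescript elements: a ColE1/pUC-type origin for propagation in E. coli, an f1 origin that permits single-stranded DNA production, the bla gene with its own promoter for ampicillin selection, and remnants of the lac region (CAP site, lac promoter and operator, and lacZα and lacI fragments) around the cloning site.

The roughly 1.5 kb insert encodes Akt1, a serine/threonine kinase, with a Src-derived N-myristoylation signal at its N terminus and an HA epitope at its C terminus. The annotation detects the HA tag only as a short fragment matching a 3xHA entry. Myristoylation normally targets Akt to membranes, which generally makes it constitutively active. The K179M substitution is in the kinase domain at a lysine generally regarded as essential for ATP binding, so this version would be expected to be a membrane-targeted, kinase-deficient control, although the record itself lists only the mutation.

The catalogue gives T7 as the promoter. In the annotated sequence, however, the T3 promoter lies upstream in the sense orientation, while the T7 promoter sits downstream of the insert on the opposite strand. No eukaryotic promoter is annotated. The plasmid therefore serves as a source for storing, sequencing and subcloning the cassette into expression vectors, and it comes from work on the determinants of Akt oncogenicity.
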