Features (pLannotate 1.2.2; 14 found; start..end, strand, type, name):
     63..83      +  CDS            myr: N-myristoylation signal from Src kinase (Pellman et al., 1985; Kaplan et al., 1988)
     96..1535    +  CDS            Akt1: AKT1_MOUSE - Also known as Akt, Rac. Experimental evidence at protein level: Swiss-Prot protein existence level 1. AKT1 is one of 3 closely related serine/threonine-protein kinases (AKT1, AKT2 and AKT3) called the AKT kinase, and which regulate many processes including metabolism, proliferation, cell survival, growth and angiogenesis. This is mediated through serine and/or threonine phosphorylation of a range of downstream substrates. Over 100 substrate candidates have been reported so far, but for most of them, no isoform specificity has been reported (PubMed:11882383, PubMed:21620960, PubMed
   1536..1563    +  CDS            3xHA (fragment): three tandem HA epitope tags
   1632..1650    -  promoter       T7 promoter: promoter for bacteriophage T7 RNA polymerase
   1658..1813    +  CDS            lacZα (fragment): LacZα fragment of β-galactosidase; lacZ fragment
   1817..2272    -  rep_origin     f1 ori (sequence partly withheld): f1 bacteriophage origin of replication; arrow indicates direction of (+) strand synthesis
   2299..2403    +  promoter       AmpR promoter: bla
   2404..3264    +  CDS            AmpR: β-lactamase; bla; confers resistance to ampicillin, carbenicillin, and related antibiotics
   3435..4023    +  rep_origin     ori: high-copy-number ColE1/pMB1/pBR322/pUC origin of replication
   4206..4298    +  CDS            lacI (fragment): lac repressor; lacI; The lac repressor binds to the lac operator to inhibit transcription in E. coli. This inhibition can be relieved by adding lactose or isopropyl-β-D-thiogalactopyranoside (IPTG).
   4311..4332    +  protein_bind   CAP binding site: CAP binding activates transcription in the presence of cAMP. E. coli catabolite activator protein
   4347..4377    +  promoter       lac promoter: promoter for the E. coli lac operon
   4385..4401    +  protein_bind   lac operator: The lac repressor binds to the lac operator to inhibit transcription in E. coli. This inhibition can be relieved by adding lactose or isopropyl-β-D-thiogalactopyranoside (IPTG). lac repressor encoded by lacI
   4446..4464    +  promoter       T3 promoter: promoter for bacteriophage T3 RNA polymerase
>Addgene plasmid #49188 | pBSFI-myr-akt-K179M | depositor full sequence | sequence record 72751 | pBSFI-myr-akt-K179M sequence 4477 bps
AGCTGGCCATTACGGCCGCGGCCGCCTCTAGAGGATCTGGTACCACGCGTATCGATAAGCTTATGGGGAG
CAGCAAGAGCAAGCCCAAGTCTAGAATGAACGACGTAGCCATTGTGAAGGAGGGCTGGCTGCACAAACGA
GGGGAATATATTAAAACCTGGCGGCCACGCTACTTCCTCCTCAAGAACGATGGCACCTTTATTGGCTACA
AGGAACGGCCTCAGGATGTGGATCAGCGAGAGTCCCCACTCAACAACTTCTCAGTGGCACAATGCCAGCT
GATGAAGACAGAGCGGCCAAGGCCCAACACCTTTATCATCCGCTGCCTGCAGTGGACCACAGTCATTGAG
CGCACCTTCCATGTGGAAACGCCTGAGGAGCGGGAAGAATGGGCCACCGCCATTCAGACTGTGGCCGATG
GACTCAAGAGGCAGGAAGAAGAGACGATGGACTTCCGATCAGGCTCACCCAGTGACAACTCAGGGGCTGA
AGAGATGGAGGTGTCCCTGGCCAAGCCCAAGCACCGTGTGACCATGAACGAGTTTGAGTACCTGAAACTA
CTGGGCAAGGGCACCTTTGGGAAAGTGATTCTGGTGAAAGAGAAGGCCACAGGCCGCTACTATGCCATGA
TGATCCTCAAGAAGGAGGTCATCGTCGCCAAGGATGAGGTTGCCCACACGCTTACTGAGAACCGTGTCCT
GCAGAACTCTAGGCATCCCTTCCTTACGGCCCTCAAGTACTCATTCCAGACCCACGACCGCCTCTGCTTT
GTCATGGAGTATGCCAACGGGGGCGAGCTCTTCTTCCACCTGTCTCGAGAGCGCGTGTTCTCCGAGGACC
GGGCCCGCTTCTATGGTGCGGAGATTGTGTCTGCCCTGGACTACTTGCACTCCGAGAAGAACGTGGTGTA
CCGGGACCTGAAGCTGGAGAACCTCATGCTGGACAAGGACGGGCACATCAAGATAACGGACTTCGGGCTG
TGCAAGGAGGGGATCAAGGATGGTGCCACTATGAAGACATTCTGCGGAACGCCGGAGTACCTGGCCCCTG
AGGTGCTGGAGGACAACGACTACGGCCGTGCAGTGGACTGGTGGGGGCTGGGCGTGGTCATGTATGAGAT
GATGTGTGGCCGCCTGCCCTTCTACAACCAGGACCACGAGAAGCTGTTCGAGCTGATCCTCATGGAGGAG
ATCCGCTTCCCGCGCACACTCGGCCCTGAGGCCAAGTCCCTGCTCTCCGGGCTGCTCAAGAAGGACCCTA
CACAGAGGCTCGGTGGGGGCTCTGAGGATGCCAAGGAGATCATGCAGCACCGGTTCTTTGCCAACATCGT
GTGGCAGGATGTGTATGAGAAGAAGCTGAGCCCACCTTTCAAGCCCCAGGTCACCTCTGAGACTGACACC
AGGTATTTCGATGAGGAGTTCACAGCTCAGATGATCACCATCACGCCGCCTGATCAAGATGACAGCATGG
AGTGTGTGGACAGTGAGCGGAGGCCGCACTTCCCCCAGTTCTCCTACTCAGCCAGTGGCACAGCCTACCC
ATACGATGTTCCAGATTACGCTTCTAGATGAATTCACGCGTAAGCTTATCGATGTCGACGGGCCCGGCCG
CCTCGGCCGTACCCAATTCGCCCTATAGTGAGTCGTATTACGCGCGCTCACTGGCCGTCGTTTTACAACG
TCGTGACTGGGAAAACCCTGGCGTTACCCAACTTAATCGCCTTGCAGCACATCCCCCTTTCGCCAGCTGG
CGTAATAGCGAAGAGGCCCGCACCGATCGCCCTTCCCAACAGTTGCGCAGCCTGAATGGCGAATGGAAAT
TGTAAGCGTTAATATTTTGTTAAAATTCGCGTTAAATTTTTGTTAAATCAGCTCATTTTTTTAACCAATA
GGCCGAAATCGGCAAAATCCCTTATAAATCAAAAGATAGACCGAGATAGGGT
[37 nt withheld, positions 1943-1979]
AAAGAACGTGGACTCCAACGTCAAAGG
[49 nt withheld, positions 2007-2055]
T
[91 nt withheld, positions 2057-2147]
G
[124 nt withheld, positions 2149-2272]
CAGGTGGCACTTTTCGGGGAAATGTGCGCGGAACCCCTATTTGTTTATTTTTCTAAATACATTCAAATAT
GTATCCGCTCATGAGACAATAACCCTGATAAATGCTTCAATAATATTGAAAAAGGAAGAGTATGAGTATT
CAACATTTCCGTGTCGCCCTTATTCCCTTTTTTGCGGCATTTTGCCTTCCTGTTTTTGCTCACCCAGAAA
CGCTGGTGAAAGTAAAAGATGCTGAAGATCAGTTGGGTGCACGAGTGGGTTACATCGAACTGGATCTCAA
CAGCGGTAAGATCCTTGAGAGTTTTCGCCCCGAAGAACGTTTTCCAATGATGAGCACTTTTAAAGTTCTG
CTATGTGGCGCGGTATTATCCCGTATTGACGCCGGGCAAGAGCAACTCGGTCGCCGCATACACTATTCTC
AGAATGACTTGGTTGAGTACTCACCAGTCACAGAAAAGCATCTTACGGATGGCATGACAGTAAGAGAATT
ATGCAGTGCTGCCATAACCATGAGTGATAACACTGCGGCCAACTTACTTCTGACAACGATCGGAGGACCG
AAGGAGCTAACCGCTTTTTTGCACAACATGGGGGATCATGTAACTCGCCTTGATCGTTGGGAACCGGAGC
TGAATGAAGCCATACCAAACGACGAGCGTGACACCACGATGCCTGTAGCAATGGCAACAACGTTGCGCAA
ACTATTAACTGGCGAACTACTTACTCTAGCTTCCCGGCAACAATTAATAGACTGGATGGAGGCGGATAAA
GTTGCAGGACCACTTCTGCGCTCGGCCCTTCCGGCTGGCTGGTTTATTGCTGATAAATCTGGAGCCGGTG
AGCGTGGGTCTCGCGGTATCATTGCAGCACTGGGGCCAGATGGTAAGCCCTCCCGTATCGTAGTTATCTA
CACGACGGGGAGTCAGGCAACTATGGATGAACGAAATAGACAGATCGCTGAGATAGGTGCCTCACTGATT
AAGCATTGGTAACTGTCAGACCAAGTTTACTCATATATACTTTAGATTGATTTAAAACTTCATTTTTAAT
TTAAAAGGATCTAGGTGAAGATCCTTTTTGATAATCTCATGACCAAAATCCCTTAACGTGAGTTTTCGTT
CCACTGAGCGTCAGACCCCGTAGAAAAGATCAAAGGATCTTCTTGAGATCCTTTTTTTCTGCGCGTAATC
TGCTGCTTGCAAACAAAAAAACCACCGCTACCAGCGGTGGTTTGTTTGCCGGATCAAGAGCTACCAACTC
TTTTTCCGAAGGTAACTGGCTTCAGCAGAGCGCAGATACCAAATACTGTCCTTCTAGTGTAGCCGTAGTT
AGGCCACCACTTCAAGAACTCTGTAGCACCGCCTACATACCTCGCTCTGCTAATCCTGTTACCAGTGGCT
GCTGCCAGTGGCGATAAGTCGTGTCTTACCGGGTTGGACTCAAGACGATAGTTACCGGATAAGGCGCAGC
GGTCGGGCTGAACGGGGGGTTCGTGCACACAGCCCAGCTTGGAGCGAACGACCTACACCGAACTGAGATA
CCTACAGCGTGAGCTATGAGAAAGCGCCACGCTTCCCGAAGGGAGAAAGGCGGACAGGTATCCGGTAAGC
GGCAGGGTCGGAACAGGAGAGCGCACGAGGGAGCTTCCAGGGGGAAACGCCTGGTATCTTTATAGTCCTG
TCGGGTTTCGCCACCTCTGACTTGAGCGTCGATTTTTGTGATGCTCGTCAGGGGGGCGGAGCCTATGGAA
AAACGCCAGCAACGCGGCCTTTTTACGGTTCCTGGCCTTTTGCTGGCCTTTTGCTCACATGTTCTTTCCT
GCGTTATCCCCTGATTCTGTGGATAACCGTATTACCGCCTTTGAGTGAGCTGATACCGCTCGCCGCAGCC
GAACGACCGAGCGCAGCGAGTCAGTGAGCGAGGAAGCGGAAGAGCGCCCAATACGCAAACCGCCTCTCCC
CGCGCGTTGGCCGATTCATTAATGCAGCTGGCACGACAGGTTTCCCGACTGGAAAGCGGGCAGTGAGCGC
AACGCAATTAATGTGAGTTAGCTCACTCATTAGGCACCCCAGGCTTTACACTTTATGCTTCCGGCTCGTA
TGTTGTGTGGAATTGTGAGCGGATAACAATTTCACACAGGAAACAGCTATGACCATGATTACGCCAAGCT
CGAAATTAACCCTCACTAAAGGGAACAAAAGCTGG
