>Addgene plasmid #49188 | pBSFI-myr-akt-K179M | addgene partial sequence | sequence record 74604 | M13-Reverse
AGGGAACAAAAGCTGGAGCTGGCCATTACGGCCGCGGCCGCCTCTAGAGGATCTGGTACCACGCGTATCG
ATAAGCTTATGGGGAGCAGCAAGAGCAAGCCCAAGTCTAGAATGAACGACGTAGCCATTGTGAAGGAGGG
CTGGCTGCACAAACGAGGGGAATATATTAAAACCTGGCGGCCACGCTACTTCCTCCTCAAGAACGATGGC
ACCTTTATTGGCTACAAGGAACGGCCTCAGGATGTGGATCAGCGAGAGTCCCCACTCAACAACTTCTCAG
TGGCACAATGCCAGCTGATGAAGACAGAGCGGCCAAGGCCCAACACCTTTATCATCCGCTGCCTGCAGTG
GACCACAGTCATTGAGCGCACCTTCCATGTGGAAACGCCTGAGGAGCGGGAAGAATGGGCCACCGCCATT
CAGACTGTGGCCGATGGACTCAAGAGGCAGGAAGAAGAGACGATGGACTTCCGATCAGGCTCACCCAGTG
ACAACTCAGGGGCTGAAGAGATGGAGGTGTCCCTGGCCAAGCCCAAGCACCGTGTGACCATGAACGAGTT
TGAGTACCTGAAACTACTGGGCAAGGGCACCTTTGGGAAAGTGATTCTGGTGAAAGAGAAGGCCACAGGC
CGCTACTATGCCATGATGATCCTCAAGAAGGAGGTCATCGTCGCCAAGGATGAGGTTGCCCACACGCTTA
CTGAGAACCGTGTCCTGCAGAACTCTAGGCATCCCTTCCTTACGGCCCTCAAGTACTCATTCCAGACCCA
CGACCGCCTCTGCTTTGTCATGGAGTATGCCAACGGGGGCGAGCTCTTCTTCCACCTGTCTCGAGAGCGC
GTGTTCTCCGAGGACCGGGCCCGCTTCTATGGTGCGGAGATTGTGTCTGCCCTGGACTACTTGCACTCC
