>Addgene plasmid #49188 | pBSFI-myr-akt-K179M | addgene partial sequence | sequence record 75184 | T7 5'-TAATACGACTCACTATAGGG-3'
GTCGACATCGATAAGCTTACGCGTGAATTCATCTAGAAGCGTAATCTGGAACATCGTATGGGTAGGCTGT
GCCACTGGCTGAGTAGGAGAACTGGGGGAAGTGCGGCCTCCGCTCACTGTCCACACACTCCATGCTGTCA
TCTTGATCAGGCGGCGTGATGGTGATCATCTGAGCTGTGAACTCCTCATCGAAATACCTGGTGTCAGTCT
CAGAGGTGACCTGGGGCTTGAAAGGTGGGCTCAGCTTCTTCTCATACACATCCTGCCACACGATGTTGGC
AAAGAACCGGTGCTGCATGATCTCCTTGGCATCCTCAGAGCCCCCACCGAGCCTCTGTGTAGGGTCCTTC
TTGAGCAGCCCGGAGAGCAGGGACTTGGCCTCAGGGCCGAGTGTGCGCGGGAAGCGGATCTCCTCCATGA
GGATCAGCTCGAACAGCTTCTCGTGGTCCTGGTTGTAGAAGGGCAGGCGGCCACACATCATCTCATACAT
GACCACGCCCAGCCCCCACCAGTCCACTGCACGGCCGTAGTCGTTGTCCTCCAGCACCTCAGGGGCCAGG
TACTCCGGCGTTCCGCAGAATGTCTTCATAGTGGCACCATCCTTGATCCCCTCCTTGCACAGCCCGAAGT
CCGTTATCTTGATGTGCCCGTCCTTGTCCAGCATGAGGTTCTCCAGCTTCAGGTCCCGGTACACCACGTT
CTTCTCGGAGTGCAAGTAGTCCAGGGCAGACACAATCTCCGCACCATAGAAGCGGGCCCGGTCCTCGGAG
AACACGCGCTCTCGAGACAGGTGGAAGAAGAGCTCGCCCCCGTTGGCATACTCCATGACAAAGCAGAGGC
GGTCGTGGGTCTGGAATGAGTACTTGA
